>Addgene plasmid #132554 | pspCas9-ABE-3'UTR-sgRNA-2xMS2 | addgene full sequence | sequence record 259533 | Addgene NGS Result
CCCGTGCCTTCCTTGACCCTGGAAGGTGCCACTCCCACTGTCCTTTCCTAATAAAATGAGGAAATTGCAT
CGCATTGTCTGAGTAGGTGTCATTCTATTCTGGGGGGTGGGGTGGGGCAGGACAGCAAGGGGGAGGATTG
GGAAGAGAATAGCAGGCATGCTGGGGAGGTACGGCCGCAGGAACCCCTAGTGATGGAGTTGGCCACTCCC
TCTCTGCGCGCTCGCTCGCTCACTGAGGCCGGGCGACCAAAGGTCGCCCGACGCCCGGGCTTTGCCCGGG
CGGCCTCAGTGAGCGAGCGAGCGCGCAGCTGCCTGCAGGGGCGCCTGATGCGGTATTTTCTCCTTACGCA
TCTGTGCGGTATTTCACACCGCATA
[95 nt withheld, positions 376-470]
T
[46 nt withheld, positions 472-517]
C
[141 nt withheld, positions 519-659]
CCTTTGACGTTGGAGTCCACGTTCTTT
[37 nt withheld, positions 687-723]
ACTCTATCTCGGGCTATTCTTTTGATTTATAAGGGATTTTGCCGATTTCGGTCTATTGGTTAAAAAATGA
GCTGATTTAACAAAAATTTAACGCGAATTTTAACAAAATATTAACGTTTACAATTTTATGGTGCACTCTC
AGTACAATCTGCTCTGATGCCGCATAGTTAAGCCAGCCCCGACACCCGCCAACACCCGCTGACGCGCCCT
GACGGGCTTGTCTGCTCCCGGCATCCGCTTACAGACAAGCTGTGACCGTCTCCGGGAGCTGCATGTGTCA
GAGGTTTTCACCGTCATCACCGAAACGCGCGAGACGAAAGGGCCTCGTGATACGCCTATTTTTATAGGTT
AATGTCATGATAATAATGGTTTCTTAGACGTCAGGTGGCACTTTTCGGGGAAATGTGCGCGGAACCCCTA
TTTGTTTATTTTTCTAAATACATTCAAATATGTATCCGCTCATGAGACAATAACCCTGATAAATGCTTCA
ATAATATTGAAAAAGGAAGAGTATGAGTATTCAACATTTCCGTGTCGCCCTTATTCCCTTTTTTGCGGCA
TTTTGCCTTCCTGTTTTTGCTCACCCAGAAACGCTGGTGAAAGTAAAAGATGCTGAAGATCAGTTGGGTG
CACGAGTGGGTTACATCGAACTGGATCTCAACAGCGGTAAGATCCTTGAGAGTTTTCGCCCCGAAGAACG
TTTTCCAATGATGAGCACTTTTAAAGTTCTGCTATGTGGCGCGGTATTATCCCGTATTGACGCCGGGCAA
GAGCAACTCGGTCGCCGCATACACTATTCTCAGAATGACTTGGTTGAGTACTCACCAGTCACAGAAAAGC
ATCTTACGGATGGCATGACAGTAAGAGAATTATGCAGTGCTGCCATAACCATGAGTGATAACACTGCGGC
CAACTTACTTCTGACAACGATCGGAGGACCGAAGGAGCTAACCGCTTTTTTGCACAACATGGGGGATCAT
GTAACTCGCCTTGATCGTTGGGAACCGGAGCTGAATGAAGCCATACCAAACGACGAGCGTGACACCACGA
TGCCTGTAGCAATGGCAACAACGTTGCGCAAACTATTAACTGGCGAACTACTTACTCTAGCTTCCCGGCA
ACAATTAATAGACTGGATGGAGGCGGATAAAGTTGCAGGACCACTTCTGCGCTCGGCCCTTCCGGCTGGC
TGGTTTATTGCTGATAAATCTGGAGCCGGTGAGCGTGGAAGCCGCGGTATCATTGCAGCACTGGGGCCAG
ATGGTAAGCCCTCCCGTATCGTAGTTATCTACACGACGGGGAGTCAGGCAACTATGGATGAACGAAATAG
ACAGATCGCTGAGATAGGTGCCTCACTGATTAAGCATTGGTAACTGTCAGACCAAGTTTACTCATATATA
CTTTAGATTGATTTAAAACTTCATTTTTAATTTAAAAGGATCTAGGTGAAGATCCTTTTTGATAATCTCA
TGACCAAAATCCCTTAACGTGAGTTTTCGTTCCACTGAGCGTCAGACCCCGTAGAAAAGATCAAAGGATC
TTCTTGAGATCCTTTTTTTCTGCGCGTAATCTGCTGCTTGCAAACAAAAAAACCACCGCTACCAGCGGTG
GTTTGTTTGCCGGATCAAGAGCTACCAACTCTTTTTCCGAAGGTAACTGGCTTCAGCAGAGCGCAGATAC
CAAATACTGTTCTTCTAGTGTAGCCGTAGTTAGGCCACCACTTCAAGAACTCTGTAGCACCGCCTACATA
CCTCGCTCTGCTAATCCTGTTACCAGTGGCTGCTGCCAGTGGCGATAAGTCGTGTCTTACCGGGTTGGAC
TCAAGACGATAGTTACCGGATAAGGCGCAGCGGTCGGGCTGAACGGGGGGTTCGTGCACACAGCCCAGCT
TGGAGCGAACGACCTACACCGAACTGAGATACCTACAGCGTGAGCTATGAGAAAGCGCCACGCTTCCCGA
AGGGAGAAAGGCGGACAGGTATCCGGTAAGCGGCAGGGTCGGAACAGGAGAGCGCACGAGGGAGCTTCCA
GGGGGAAACGCCTGGTATCTTTATAGTCCTGTCGGGTTTCGCCACCTCTGACTTGAGCGTCGATTTTTGT
GATGCTCGTCAGGGGGGCGGAGCCTATGGAAAAACGCCAGCAACGCGGCCTTTTTACGGTTCCTGGCCTT
TTGCTGGCCTTTTGCTCACATGTGAGGGCCTATTTCCCATGATTCCTTCATATTTGCATATACGATACAA
GGCTGTTAGAGAGATAATTGGAATTAATTTGACTGTAAACACAAAGATATTAGTACAAAATACGTGACGT
AGAAAGTAATAATTTCTTGGGTAGTTTGCAGTTTTAAAATTATGTTTTAAAATGGACTATCATATGCTTA
CCGTAACTTGAAAGTATTTCGATTTCTTGGCTTTATATATCTTGTGGAAAGGACGAAACACCGGTGTCTT
CCTCGAGGAAGACCCGTTTGAGAGCTAGGCCAACATGAGGATCACCCATGTCTGCAGGGCCTAGCAAGTT
CAAATAAGGCTAGTCCGTTATCAACTTGGCCAACATGAGGATCACCCATGTCTGCAGGGCCAAGTGGCAC
CGAGTCGGTGCTTTTTTTGGTACCCGTTACATAACTTACGGTAAATGGCCCGCCTGGCTGACCGCCCAAC
GACCCCCGCCCATTGACGTCAATAGTAACGCCAATAGGGACTTTCCATTGACGTCAATGGGTGGAGTATT
TACGGTAAACTGCCCACTTGGCAGTACATCAAGTGTATCATATGCCAAGTACGCCCCCTATTGACGTCAA
TGACGGTAAATGGCCCGCCTGGCATTGTGCCCAGTACATGACCTTATGGGACTTTCCTACTTGGCAGTAC
ATCTACGTATTAGTCATCGCTATTACCATGGTGATGCGGTTTTGGCAGTACATCAATGGGCGTGGATAGC
GGTTTGACTCACGGGGATTTCCAAGTCTCCACCCCATTGACGTCAATGGGAGTTTGTTTTGGCACCAAAA
TCAACGGGACTTTCCAAAATGTCGTAACAACTCCGCCCCATTGACGCAAATGGGCGGTAGGCGTGTACGG
TGGGAGGTCTATATAAGCAGAGCTGGTTTAGTGAACCGTCAGATCCGCTAGAGATCCGCGGCCGCTAATA
CGACTCACTATAGGGAGAGCCGCCACCATGAAACGGACAGCCGACGGAAGCGAGTTCGAGTCACCAAAGA
AGAAGCGGAAAGTCTCTGAAGTCGAGTTTAGCCACGAGTATTGGATGAGGCACGCACTGACCCTGGCAAA
GCGAGCATGGGATGAAAGAGAAGTCCCCGTGGGCGCCGTGCTGGTGCACAACAATAGAGTGATCGGAGAG
GGATGGAACAGGCCAATCGGCCGCCACGACCCTACCGCACACGCAGAGATCATGGCACTGAGGCAGGGAG
GCCTGGTCATGCAGAATTACCGCCTGATCGATGCCACCCTGTATGTGACACTGGAGCCATGCGTGATGTG
CGCAGGAGCAATGATCCACAGCAGGATCGGAAGAGTGGTGTTCGGAGCACGGGACGCCAAGACCGGCGCA
GCAGGCTCCCTGATGGATGTGCTGCACCACCCCGGCATGAACCACCGGGTGGAGATCACAGAGGGAATCC
TGGCAGACGAGTGCGCCGCCCTGCTGAGCGATTTCTTTAGAATGCGGAGACAGGAGATCAAGGCCCAGAA
GAAGGCACAGAGCTCCACCGACTCTGGAGGATCTAGCGGAGGATCCTCTGGAAGCGAGACACCAGGCACA
AGCGAGTCCGCCACACCAGAGAGCTCCGGCGGCTCCTCCGGAGGATCCTCTGAGGTGGAGTTTTCCCACG
AGTACTGGATGAGACATGCCCTGACCCTGGCCAAGAGGGCACGCGATGAGAGGGAGGTGCCTGTGGGAGC
CGTGCTGGTGCTGAACAATAGAGTGATCGGCGAGGGCTGGAACAGAGCCATCGGCCTGCACGACCCAACA
GCCCATGCCGAAATTATGGCCCTGAGACAGGGCGGCCTGGTCATGCAGAACTACAGACTGATTGACGCCA
CCCTGTACGTGACATTCGAGCCTTGCGTGATGTGCGCCGGCGCCATGATCCACTCTAGGATCGGCCGCGT
GGTGTTTGGCGTGAGGAACGCAAAAACCGGCGCCGCAGGCTCCCTGATGGACGTGCTGCACTACCCCGGC
ATGAATCACCGCGTCGAAATTACCGAGGGAATCCTGGCAGATGAATGTGCCGCCCTGCTGTGCTATTTCT
TTCGGATGCCTAGACAGGTGTTCAATGCTCAGAAGAAGGCCCAGAGCTCCACCGACTCCGGAGGATCTAG
CGGAGGCTCCTCTGGCTCTGAGACACCTGGCACAAGCGAGAGCGCAACACCTGAAAGCAGCGGGGGCAGC
AGCGGGGGGTCAGACAAGAAGTACAGCATCGGCCTGGCCATCGGCACCAACTCTGTGGGCTGGGCCGTGA
TCACCGACGAGTACAAGGTGCCCAGCAAGAAATTCAAGGTGCTGGGCAACACCGACCGGCACAGCATCAA
GAAGAACCTGATCGGAGCCCTGCTGTTCGACAGCGGCGAAACAGCCGAGGCCACCCGGCTGAAGAGAACC
GCCAGAAGAAGATACACCAGACGGAAGAACCGGATCTGCTATCTGCAAGAGATCTTCAGCAACGAGATGG
CCAAGGTGGACGACAGCTTCTTCCACAGACTGGAAGAGTCCTTCCTGGTGGAAGAGGATAAGAAGCACGA
GCGGCACCCCATCTTCGGCAACATCGTGGACGAGGTGGCCTACCACGAGAAGTACCCCACCATCTACCAC
CTGAGAAAGAAACTGGTGGACAGCACCGACAAGGCCGACCTGCGGCTGATCTATCTGGCCCTGGCCCACA
TGATCAAGTTCCGGGGCCACTTCCTGATCGAGGGCGACCTGAACCCCGACAACAGCGACGTGGACAAGCT
GTTCATCCAGCTGGTGCAGACCTACAACCAGCTGTTCGAGGAAAACCCCATCAACGCCAGCGGCGTGGAC
GCCAAGGCCATCCTGTCTGCCAGACTGAGCAAGAGCAGACGGCTGGAAAATCTGATCGCCCAGCTGCCCG
GCGAGAAGAAGAATGGCCTGTTCGGAAACCTGATTGCCCTGAGCCTGGGCCTGACCCCCAACTTCAAGAG
CAACTTCGACCTGGCCGAGGATGCCAAACTGCAGCTGAGCAAGGACACCTACGACGACGACCTGGACAAC
CTGCTGGCCCAGATCGGCGACCAGTACGCCGACCTGTTTCTGGCCGCCAAGAACCTGTCCGACGCCATCC
TGCTGAGCGACATCCTGAGAGTGAACACCGAGATCACCAAGGCCCCCCTGAGCGCCTCTATGATCAAGAG
ATACGACGAGCACCACCAGGACCTGACCCTGCTGAAAGCTCTCGTGCGGCAGCAGCTGCCTGAGAAGTAC
AAAGAGATTTTCTTCGACCAGAGCAAGAACGGCTACGCCGGCTACATTGACGGCGGAGCCAGCCAGGAAG
AGTTCTACAAGTTCATCAAGCCCATCCTGGAAAAGATGGACGGCACCGAGGAACTGCTCGTGAAGCTGAA
CAGAGAGGACCTGCTGCGGAAGCAGCGGACCTTCGACAACGGCAGCATCCCCCACCAGATCCACCTGGGA
GAGCTGCACGCCATTCTGCGGCGGCAGGAAGATTTTTACCCATTCCTGAAGGACAACCGGGAAAAGATCG
AGAAGATCCTGACCTTCCGCATCCCCTACTACGTGGGCCCTCTGGCCAGGGGAAACAGCAGATTCGCCTG
GATGACCAGAAAGAGCGAGGAAACCATCACCCCCTGGAACTTCGAGGAAGTGGTGGACAAGGGCGCTTCC
GCCCAGAGCTTCATCGAGCGGATGACCAACTTCGATAAGAACCTGCCCAACGAGAAGGTGCTGCCCAAGC
ACAGCCTGCTGTACGAGTACTTCACCGTGTATAACGAGCTGACCAAAGTGAAATACGTGACCGAGGGAAT
GAGAAAGCCCGCCTTCCTGAGCGGCGAGCAGAAAAAGGCCATCGTGGACCTGCTGTTCAAGACCAACCGG
AAAGTGACCGTGAAGCAGCTGAAAGAGGACTACTTCAAGAAAATCGAGTGCTTCGACTCCGTGGAAATCT
CCGGCGTGGAAGATCGGTTCAACGCCTCCCTGGGCACATACCACGATCTGCTGAAAATTATCAAGGACAA
GGACTTCCTGGACAATGAGGAAAACGAGGACATTCTGGAAGATATCGTGCTGACCCTGACACTGTTTGAG
GACAGAGAGATGATCGAGGAACGGCTGAAAACCTATGCCCACCTGTTCGACGACAAAGTGATGAAGCAGC
TGAAGCGGCGGAGATACACCGGCTGGGGCAGGCTGAGCCGGAAGCTGATCAACGGCATCCGGGACAAGCA
GTCCGGCAAGACAATCCTGGATTTCCTGAAGTCCGACGGCTTCGCCAACAGAAACTTCATGCAGCTGATC
CACGACGACAGCCTGACCTTTAAAGAGGACATCCAGAAAGCCCAGGTGTCCGGCCAGGGCGATAGCCTGC
ACGAGCACATTGCCAATCTGGCCGGCAGCCCCGCCATTAAGAAGGGCATCCTGCAGACAGTGAAGGTGGT
GGACGAGCTCGTGAAAGTGATGGGCCGGCACAAGCCCGAGAACATCGTGATCGAAATGGCCAGAGAGAAC
CAGACCACCCAGAAGGGACAGAAGAACAGCCGCGAGAGAATGAAGCGGATCGAAGAGGGCATCAAAGAGC
TGGGCAGCCAGATCCTGAAAGAACACCCCGTGGAAAACACCCAGCTGCAGAACGAGAAGCTGTACCTGTA
CTACCTGCAGAATGGGCGGGATATGTACGTGGACCAGGAACTGGACATCAACCGGCTGTCCGACTACGAT
GTGGACCATATCGTGCCTCAGAGCTTTCTGAAGGACGACTCCATCGACAACAAGGTGCTGACCAGAAGCG
ACAAGAACCGGGGCAAGAGCGACAACGTGCCCTCCGAAGAGGTCGTGAAGAAGATGAAGAACTACTGGCG
GCAGCTGCTGAACGCCAAGCTGATTACCCAGAGAAAGTTCGACAATCTGACCAAGGCCGAGAGAGGCGGC
CTGAGCGAACTGGATAAGGCCGGCTTCATCAAGAGACAGCTGGTGGAAACCCGGCAGATCACAAAGCACG
TGGCACAGATCCTGGACTCCCGGATGAACACTAAGTACGACGAGAATGACAAGCTGATCCGGGAAGTGAA
AGTGATCACCCTGAAGTCCAAGCTGGTGTCCGATTTCCGGAAGGATTTCCAGTTTTACAAAGTGCGCGAG
ATCAACAACTACCACCACGCCCACGACGCCTACCTGAACGCCGTCGTGGGAACCGCCCTGATCAAAAAGT
ACCCTAAGCTGGAAAGCGAGTTCGTGTACGGCGACTACAAGGTGTACGACGTGCGGAAGATGATCGCCAA
GAGCGAGCAGGAAATCGGCAAGGCTACCGCCAAGTACTTCTTCTACAGCAACATCATGAACTTTTTCAAG
ACCGAGATTACCCTGGCCAACGGCGAGATCCGGAAGCGGCCTCTGATCGAGACAAACGGCGAAACCGGGG
AGATCGTGTGGGATAAGGGCCGGGATTTTGCCACCGTGCGGAAAGTGCTGAGCATGCCCCAAGTGAATAT
CGTGAAAAAGACCGAGGTGCAGACAGGCGGCTTCAGCAAAGAGTCTATCCTGCCCAAGAGGAACAGCGAT
AAGCTGATCGCCAGAAAGAAGGACTGGGACCCTAAGAAGTACGGCGGCTTCGACAGCCCCACCGTGGCCT
ATTCTGTGCTGGTGGTGGCCAAAGTGGAAAAGGGCAAGTCCAAGAAACTGAAGAGTGTGAAAGAGCTGCT
GGGGATCACCATCATGGAAAGAAGCAGCTTCGAGAAGAATCCCATCGACTTTCTGGAAGCCAAGGGCTAC
AAAGAAGTGAAAAAGGACCTGATCATCAAGCTGCCTAAGTACTCCCTGTTCGAGCTGGAAAACGGCCGGA
AGAGAATGCTGGCCTCTGCCGGCGAACTGCAGAAGGGAAACGAACTGGCCCTGCCCTCCAAATATGTGAA
CTTCCTGTACCTGGCCAGCCACTATGAGAAGCTGAAGGGCTCCCCCGAGGATAATGAGCAGAAACAGCTG
TTTGTGGAACAGCACAAGCACTACCTGGACGAGATCATCGAGCAGATCAGCGAGTTCTCCAAGAGAGTGA
TCCTGGCCGACGCTAATCTGGACAAAGTGCTGTCCGCCTACAACAAGCACCGGGATAAGCCCATCAGAGA
GCAGGCCGAGAATATCATCCACCTGTTTACCCTGACCAATCTGGGAGCCCCTGCCGCCTTCAAGTACTTT
GACACCACCATCGACCGGAAGAGGTACACCAGCACCAAAGAGGTGCTGGACGCCACCCTGATCCACCAGA
GCATCACCGGCCTGTACGAGACACGGATCGACCTGTCTCAGCTGGGAGGCGACAAAAGGCCGGCGGCCAC
GAAAAAGGCCGGCCAGGCAAAAAAGAAAAAGGGATCCTAAGCTCGCTTTCTTGCTGTCCAATTTCTATTA
AAGGTTCCTTTGTTCCCTAAGTCCAACTACTAAACTGGGGGATATTATGAAGGGCCTTGAGCATCTGGAT
TCTGCCTAATAAAAAACATTTATTTTCATTGCTAGCTCGCTTTCTTGCTGTCCAATTTCTATTAAAGGTT
CCTTTGTTCCCTAAGTCCAACTACTAAACTGGGGGATATTATGAAGGGCCTTGAGCATCTGGATTCTGCC
TAATAAAAAACATTTATTTTCATTGCGAATTCTAGAAAATTCCTAGAGCTCGCTGATCAGCCTCGACTGT
GCCTTCTAGTTGCCAGCCATCTGTTGTTTGCCCCTCC
Features (pLannotate 1.2.2; 24 found; start..end, strand, type, name):
    179..319     +  repeat_region  AAV2 ITR: inverted terminal repeat of adeno-associated virus serotype 2 inverted
    324..375     -  misc_feature   bom (fragment): basis of mobility region from pBR322
    394..849     +  rep_origin     f1 ori (sequence partly withheld): f1 bacteriophage origin of replication; arrow indicates direction of (+) strand synthesis
    850..899     -  misc_feature   bom (fragment): basis of mobility region from pBR322
   1001..1036    -  CDS            rop (fragment): Rop protein, which maintains plasmids at low copy number; rop
   1131..1235    +  promoter       AmpR promoter: bla
   1236..2096    +  CDS            AmpR: β-lactamase; bla; confers resistance to ampicillin, carbenicillin, and related antibiotics
   2267..2855    +  rep_origin     ori: high-copy-number ColE1/pMB1/pBR322/pUC origin of replication
   2917..3157    +  promoter       U6 promoter: RNA polymerase III promoter for human U6 snRNA
   3206..3224    +  misc_RNA       MS2 stem loop: stem loop that binds the bacteriophage MS2 coat protein
   3235..3271    +  misc_RNA       gRNA scaffold (fragment): guide RNA scaffold for the Streptococcus pyogenes CRISPR/Cas9 system
   3276..3294    +  misc_RNA       MS2 stem loop: stem loop that binds the bacteriophage MS2 coat protein
   3305..3324    +  misc_RNA       gRNA scaffold (fragment): guide RNA scaffold for the Streptococcus pyogenes CRISPR/Cas9 system
   3338..3623    +  enhancer       CMV enhancer: human cytomegalovirus immediate early enhancer; contains an 18-bp deletion relative to the standard CMV enhancer
   3624..3827    +  promoter       CMV promoter: human cytomegalovirus (CMV) immediate early promoter
   3869..3887    +  promoter       T7 promoter: promoter for bacteriophage T7 RNA polymerase
   3958..4434    +  CDS            tadA: TADA_ECOLI - Also known as yfhC. Experimental evidence at protein level: Swiss-Prot protein existence level 1. Catalyzes the deamination of adenosine to inosine at the wobble position 34 of tRNA(Arg2). Essential for cell viability. From Escherichia coli (strain K12).
   4555..5046    +  CDS            tadA: TADA_ECOLI - Also known as yfhC. Experimental evidence at protein level: Swiss-Prot protein existence level 1. Catalyzes the deamination of adenosine to inosine at the wobble position 34 of tRNA(Arg2). Essential for cell viability. From Escherichia coli (strain K12).
   5146..6747    +  CDS            dCas9(N): N-terminal portion of catalytically inactive Streptococcus pyogenes dCas9 carrying the D10A mutation (Zetsche et al., 2015)
   6748..9246    +  CDS            Cas9(C): C-terminal portion of Streptococcus pyogenes Cas9 (Zetsche et al., 2015)
   9247..9294    +  CDS            nucleoplasmin NLS: bipartite nuclear localization signal from nucleoplasmin
   9304..9435    +  polyA_signal   β-globin poly(A) (fragment): human β-globin polyadenylation signal
   9438..9569    +  polyA_signal   β-globin poly(A) (fragment): human β-globin polyadenylation signal
   9610..71      +  polyA_signal   bGH poly(A) signal (across the origin): bovine growth hormone polyadenylation signal
