[The description below was written by a language model from this plasmid's Addgene catalogue record and pLannotate feature annotations shown in this document.]
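Description:
pspCas9-ABE-3'UTR-sgRNA-2xMS2 is a 9,650 nt mammalian expression plasmid, catalogued as built on a pcDNA3.1 backbone, that carries both an adenine base editor (ABEmax) and a modified single guide RNA cassette. It is propagated in E. coli from a high-copy ColE1/pUC-type origin under ampicillin selection (AmpR with its bla promoter). An f1 phage origin is also present. The feature table detects a single AAV2 inverted terminal repeat and small bom and rop fragments. These look like remnants of earlier vector construction, and the record does not describe the plasmid as an AAV vector.

The editor is driven by the CMV enhancer and promoter, with a T7 promoter just upstream of the coding region. The open reading frame contains two tandem copies of E. coli TadA adenosine deaminase followed by Streptococcus pyogenes Cas9. The N-terminal Cas9 portion is annotated as carrying D10A and is joined to a standard C-terminal portion, which is consistent with a nickase. A nucleoplasmin bipartite NLS ends the fusion. Downstream lie two annotated human β-globin poly(A)/3' region fragments, matching the "3'UTR" in the name, and then a bGH polyadenylation signal.

A separate human U6 (Pol III) promoter drives an sgRNA scaffold in which the tetraloop and loop 2 are replaced by MS2 stem loops, the aptamers bound by the bacteriophage MS2 coat protein. The record does not identify a specific target spacer, describing this part only as a scaffold. The associated publication concerns delivery of adenine base editor ribonucleoproteins by lentivirus-like particles. The MS2 aptamers therefore presumably serve to recruit the editor–guide complex into particles through a coat protein fusion, though the record does not spell this out.
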