Addgene plasmid #132554: pspCas9-ABE-3'UTR-sgRNA-2xMS2
Purpose: Vector plasmid expressing ABEmax and sgRNA scaffold with MS2 replacing the Tetraloop and loop 2
Depositing lab: Baisong Lu. Depositing organization: Wake Forest University Health Sciences. Publication: Adenine Base Editor Ribonucleoproteins Delivered by Lentivirus-Like Particles Show High On-Target Base Editing and Undetectable RNA Off-Target Activities. Lyu P, Lu Z, Cho SI, Yadav M, Yoo KW, Atala A, Kim JS, Lu B. CRISPR J. 2021 Feb;4(1):69-81. doi: 10.1089/crispr.2020.0095. PubMed 33616436.
Backbone
  Vector backbone: pcDNA3.1
  Vector type: Mammalian Expression
Growth in bacteria
  Bacterial resistance: Ampicillin, 100 μg/mL
  Growth temperature: 37°C
  Growth strain: NEB Stable
  Copy number: High Copy
Gene/Insert 1
  Gene/Insert name: ABEmax
Gene/Insert 2
  Gene/Insert name: sgRNA, with Tetraloop and loop 2 replaced by MS2 aptamer
Terms and licenses: Academic/Nonprofit Terms; Industry Terms: Not Available to Industry
How to cite: pspCas9-ABE-3'UTR-sgRNA-2xMS2 was a gift from Baisong Lu (Addgene plasmid # 132554 ; http://n2t.net/addgene:132554 ; RRID:Addgene_132554)
